>Addgene plasmid #84728 | pUB-cHyPer2 | addgene full sequence | sequence record 201294 | Addgene NGS Result
AACCTAAGAGAAAAGAGCGTTTATTAGAATAATCGGATATTTAAAAGGGCGTGAAAAGGTTTATCCGTTC
GTCCATTTGTATGTGCATGCCAACCACAGGGTTCCCCTCGGGATCAAAGTACTTTAAAGTACTTTAAAGT
ACTTTAAAGTACTTTGATCCAACCCCTCCGCTGCTATAGTGCAGTCGGCTTCTGACGTTCAGTGCAGCCG
TCTTCTGAAAACGACATGTCGCACAAGTCCTAAGTTACGCGACAGGCTGCCGCCCTGCCCTTTTCCTGGC
GTTTTCTTGTCGCGTGTTTTAGTCGCATAAAGTAGAATACTTGCGACTAGAACCGGAGACATTACGCCAT
GAACAAGAGCGCCGCCGCTGGCCTGCTGGGCTATGCCCGCGTCAGCACCGACGACCAGGACTTGACCAAC
CAACGGGCCGAACTGCACGCGGCCGGCTGCACCAAGCTGTTTTCCGAGAAGATCACCGGCACCAGGCGCG
ACCGCCCGGAGCTGGCCAGGATGCTTGACCACCTACGCCCTGGCGACGTTGTGACAGTGACCAGGCTAGA
CCGCCTGGCCCGCAGCACCCGCGACCTACTGGACATTGCCGAGCGCATCCAGGAGGCCGGCGCGGGCCTG
CGTAGCCTGGCAGAGCCGTGGGCCGACACCACCACGCCGGCCGGCCGCATGGTGTTGACCGTGTTCGCCG
GCATTGCCGAGTTCGAGCGTTCCCTAATCATCGACCGCACCCGGAGCGGGCGCGAGGCCGCCAAGGCCCG
AGGCGTGAAGTTTGGCCCCCGCCCTACCCTCACCCCGGCACAGATCGCGCACGCCCGCGAGCTGATCGAC
CAGGAAGGCCGCACCGTGAAAGAGGCGGCTGCACTGCTTGGCGTGCATCGCTCGACCCTGTACCGCGCAC
TTGAGCGCAGCGAGGAAGTGACGCCCACCGAGGCCAGGCGGCGCGGTGCCTTCCGTGAGGACGCATTGAC
CGAGGCCGACGCCCTGGCGGCCGCCGAGAATGAACGCCAAGAGGAACAAGCATGAAACCGCACCAGGACG
GCCAGGACGAACCGTTTTTCATTACCGAAGAGATCGAGGCGGAGATGATCGCGGCCGGGTACGTGTTCGA
GCCGCCCGCGCACGTCTCAACCGTGCGGCTGCATGAAATCCTGGCCGGTTTGTCTGATGCCAAGCTGGCG
GCCTGGCCGGCCAGCTTGGCCGCTGAAGAAACCGAGCGCCGCCGTCTAAAAAGGTGATGTGTATTTGAGT
AAAACAGCTTGCGTCATGCGGTCGCTGCGTATATGATGCGATGAGTAAATAAACAAATACGCAAGGGGAA
CGCATGAAGGTTATCGCTGTACTTAACCAGAAAGGCGGGTCAGGCAAGACGACCATCGCAACCCATCTAG
CCCGCGCCCTGCAACTCGCCGGGGCCGATGTTCTGTTAGTCGATTCCGATCCCCAGGGCAGTGCCCGCGA
TTGGGCGGCCGTGCGGGAAGATCAACCGCTAACCGTTGTCGGCATCGACCGCCCGACGATTGACCGCGAC
GTGAAGGCCATCGGCCGGCGCGACTTCGTAGTGATCGACGGAGCGCCCCAGGCGGCGGACTTGGCTGTGT
CCGCGATCAAGGCAGCCGACTTCGTGCTGATTCCGGTGCAGCCAAGCCCTTACGACATATGGGCCACCGC
CGACCTGGTGGAGCTGGTTAAGCAGCGCATTGAGGTCACGGATGGAAGGCTACAAGCGGCCTTTGTCGTG
TCGCGGGCGATCAAAGGCACGCGCATCGGCGGTGAGGTTGCCGAGGCGCTGGCCGGGTACGAGCTGCCCA
TTCTTGAGTCCCGTATCACGCAGCGCGTGAGCTACCCAGGCACTGCCGCCGCCGGCACAACCGTTCTTGA
ATCAGAACCCGAGGGCGACGCTGCCCGCGAGGTCCAGGCGCTGGCCGCTGAAATTAAATCAAAACTCATT
TGAGTTAATGAGGTAAAGAGAAAATGAGCAAAAGCACAAACACGCTAAGTGCCGGCCGTCCGAGCGCACG
CAGCAGCAAGGCTGCAACGTTGGCCAGCCTGGCAGACACGCCAGCCATGAAGCGGGTCAACTTTCAGTTG
CCGGCGGAGGATCACACCAAGCTGAAGATGTACGCGGTACGCCAAGGCAAGACCATTACCGAGCTGCTAT
CTGAATACATCGCGCAGCTACCAGAGTAAATGAGCAAATGAATAAATGAGTAGATGAATTTTAGCGGCTA
AAGGAGGCGGCATGGAAAATCAAGAACAACCAGGCACCGACGCCGTGGAATGCCCCATGTGTGGAGGAAC
GGGCGGTTGGCCAGGCGTAAGCGGCTGGGTTGTCTGCCGGCCCTGCAATGGCACTGGAACCCCCAAGCCC
GAGGAATCGGCGTGAGCGGTCGCAAACCATCCGGCCCGGTACAAATCGGCGCGGCGCTGGGTGATGACCT
GGTGGAGAAGTTGAAGGCCGCGCAGGCCGCCCAGCGGCAACGCATCGAGGCAGAAGCACGCCCCGGTGAA
TCGTGGCAAGCGGCCGCTGATCGAATCCGCAAAGAATCCCGGCAACCGCCGGCAGCCGGTGCGCCGTCGA
TTAGGAAGCCGCCCAAGGGCGACGAGCAACCAGATTTTTTCGTTCCGATGCTCTATGACGTGGGCACCCG
CGATAGTCGCAGCATCATGGACGTGGCCGTTTTCCGTCTGTCGAAGCGTGACCGACGAGCTGGCGAGGTG
ATCCGCTACGAGCTTCCAGACGGGCACGTAGAGGTTTCCGCAGGGCCGGCCGGCATGGCCAGTGTGTGGG
ATTACGACCTGGTACTGATGGCGGTTTCCCATCTAACCGAATCCATGAACCGATACCGGGAAGGGAAGGG
AGACAAGCCCGGCCGCGTGTTCCGTCCACACGTTGCGGACGTACTCAAGTTCTGCCGGCGAGCCGATGGC
GGAAAGCAGAAAGACGACCTGGTAGAAACCTGCATTCGGTTAAACACCACGCACGTTGCCATGCAGCGTA
CGAAGAAGGCCAAGAACGGCCGCCTGGTGACGGTATCCGAGGGTGAAGCCTTGATTAGCCGCTACAAGAT
CGTAAAGAGCGAAACCGGGCGGCCGGAGTACATCGAGATCGAGCTAGCTGATTGGATGTACCGCGAGATC
ACAGAAGGCAAGAACCCGGACGTGCTGACGGTTCACCCCGATTACTTTTTGATCGATCCCGGCATCGGCC
GTTTTCTCTACCGCCTGGCACGCCGCGCCGCAGGCAAGGCAGAAGCCAGATGGTTGTTCAAGACGATCTA
CGAACGCAGTGGCAGCGCCGGAGAGTTCAAGAAGTTCTGTTTCACCGTGCGCAAGCTGATCGGGTCAAAT
GACCTGCCGGAGTACGATTTGAAGGAGGAGGCGGGGCAGGCTGGCCCGATCCTAGTCATGCGCTACCGCA
ACCTGATCGAGGGCGAAGCATCCGCCGGTTCCTAATGTACGGAGCAGATGCTAGGGCAAATTGCCCTAGC
AGGGGAAAAAGGTCGAAAAGGTCTCTTTCCTGTGGATAGCACGTACATTGGGAACCCAAAGCCGTACATT
GGGAACCGGAACCCGTACATTGGGAACCCAAAGCCGTACATTGGGAACCGGTCACACATGTAAGTGACTG
ATATAAAAGAGAAAAAAGGCGATTTTTCCGCCTAAAACTCTTTAAAACTTATTAAAACTCTTAAAACCCG
CCTGGCCTGTGCATAACTGTCTGGCCAGCGCACAGCCGAAGAGCTGCAAAAAGCGCCTACCCTTCGGTCG
CTGCGCTCCCTACGCCCCGCCGCTTCGCGTCGGCCTATCGCGGCCGCTGGCCGCTCAAAAATGGCTGGCC
TACGGCCAGGCAATCTACCAGGGCGCGGACAAGCCGCGCCGTCGCCACTCGACCGCCGGCGCCCACATCA
AGGCACCCTGCCTCGCGCGTTTCGGTGATGACGGTGAAAACCTCTGACACATGCAGCTCCCGGAGACGGT
CACAGCTTGTCTGTAAGCGGATGCCGGGAGCAGACAAGCCCGTCAGGGCGCGTCAGCGGGTGTTGGCGGG
TGTCGGGGCGCAGCCATGACCCAGTCACGTAGCGATAGCGGAGTGTATACTGGCTTAACTATGCGGCATC
AGAGCAGATTGTACTGAGAGTGCACCATATGCGGTGTGAAATACCGCACAGATGCGTAAGGAGAAAATAC
CGCATCAGGCGCTCTTCCGCTTCCTCGCTCACTGACTCGCTGCGCTCGGTCGTTCGGCTGCGGCGAGCGG
TATCAGCTCACTCAAAGGCGGTAATACGGTTATCCACAGAATCAGGGGATAACGCAGGAAAGAACATGTG
AGCAAAAGGCCAGCAAAAGGCCAGGAACCGTAAAAAGGCCGCGTTGCTGGCGTTTTTCCATAGGCTCCGC
CCCCCTGACGAGCATCACAAAAATCGACGCTCAAGTCAGAGGTGGCGAAACCCGACAGGACTATAAAGAT
ACCAGGCGTTTCCCCCTGGAAGCTCCCTCGTGCGCTCTCCTGTTCCGACCCTGCCGCTTACCGGATACCT
GTCCGCCTTTCTCCCTTCGGGAAGCGTGGCGCTTTCTCATAGCTCACGCTGTAGGTATCTCAGTTCGGTG
TAGGTCGTTCGCTCCAAGCTGGGCTGTGTGCACGAACCCCCCGTTCAGCCCGACCGCTGCGCCTTATCCG
GTAACTATCGTCTTGAGTCCAACCCGGTAAGACACGACTTATCGCCACTGGCAGCAGCCACTGGTAACAG
GATTAGCAGAGCGAGGTATGTAGGCGGTGCTACAGAGTTCTTGAAGTGGTGGCCTAACTACGGCTACACT
AGAAGGACAGTATTTGGTATCTGCGCTCTGCTGAAGCCAGTTACCTTCGGAAAAAGAGTTGGTAGCTCTT
GATCCGGCAAACAAACCACCGCTGGTAGCGGTGGTTTTTTTGTTTGCAAGCAGCAGATTACGCGCAGAAA
AAAAGGATCTCAAGAAGATCCTTTGATCTTTTCTACGGGGTCTGACGCTCAGTGGAACGAAAACTCACGT
TAAGGGATTTTGGTCATGCATGATATATCTCCCAATTTGTGTAGGGCTTATTATGCACGCTTAAAAATAA
TAAAAGCAGACTTGACCTGATAGTTTGGCTGTGAGCAATTATGTGCTTAGTGCATCTAACGCTTGAGTTA
AGCCGCGCCGCGAAGCGGCGTCGGCTTGAACGAATTTCTAGCTAGACATTATTTGCCGACTACCTTGGTG
ATCTCGCCTTTCACGTAGTGGACAAATTCTTCCAACTGATCTGCGCGCGAGGCCAAGCGATCTTCTTCTT
GTCCAAGATAAGCCTGTCTAGCTTCAAGTATGACGGGCTGATACTGGGCCGGCAGGCGCTCCATTGCCCA
GTCGGCAGCGACATCCTTCGGCGCGATTTTGCCGGTTACTGCGCTGTACCAAATGCGGGACAACGTAAGC
ACTACATTTCGCTCATCGCCAGCCCAGTCGGGCGGCGAGTTCCATAGCGTTAAGGTTTCATTTAGCGCCT
CAAATAGATCCTGTTCAGGAACCGGATCAAAGAGTTCCTCCGCCGCTGGACCTACCAAGGCAACGCTATG
TTCTCTTGCTTTTGTCAGCAAGATAGCCAGATCAATGTCGATCGTGGCTGGCTCGAAGATACCTGCAAGA
ATGTCATTGCGCTGCCATTCTCCAAATTGCAGTTCGCGCTTAGCTGGATAACGCCACGGAATGATGTCGT
CGTGCACAACAATGGTGACTTCTACAGCGCGGAGAATCTCGCTCTCTCCAGGGGAAGCCGAAGTTTCCAA
AAGGTCGTTGATCAAAGCTCGCCGCGTTGTTTCATCAAGCCTTACGGTCACCGTAACCAGCAAATCAATA
TCACTGTGTGGCTTCAGGCCGCCATCCACTGCGGAGCCGTACAAATGTACGGCCAGCAACGTCGGTTCGA
GATGGCGCTCGATGACGCCAACTACCTCTGATAGTTGAGTCGATACTTCGGCGATCACCGCTTCCCCCAT
GATGTTTAACTTTGTTTTAGGGCGACTGCCCTGCTGCGTAACATCGTTGCTGCTCCATAACATCAAACAT
CGACCCACGGCGTAACGCGCTTGCTGCTTGGATGCCCGAGGCATAGACTGTACCCCAAAAAAACAGTCAT
AACAAGCCATGAAAACCGCCACTGCGCCGTTACCACCGCTGCGTTCGGTCAAGGTTCTGGACCAGTTGCG
TGAGCGCATACGCTACTTGCATTACAGCTTACGAACCGAACAGGCTTATGTCCACTGGGTTCGTGCCCGA
ATTGATCACAGGCAGCAACGCTCTGTCATCGTTACAATCAACATGCTACCCTCCGCGAGATCATCCGTGT
TTCAAACCCGGCAGCTTAGTTGCCGTTCTTCCGAATAGCATCGGTAACATGAGCAAAGTCTGCCGCCTTA
CAACGGCTCTCCCGCTGACGCCGTCCCGGACTGATGGGCTGCCTGTATCGAGTGGTGATTTTGTGCCGAG
CTGCCGGTCGGGGAGCTGTTGGCTGGCTGGTGGCAGGATATATTGTGGTGTAAACAAATTGACGCTTAGA
CAACTTAATAACACATTGCGGACGTTTTTAATGTACTGAATTAACGCCGAATTGAATTATCAGCTTGCAT
GCCGGTCGATCTAGTAACATAGATGACACCGCGCGCGATAATTTATCCTAGTTTGCGCGCTATATTTTGT
TTTCTATCGCGTATTAAATGTATAATTGCGGGACTCTAATCATAAAAACCCATCTCATAAATAACGTCAT
GCATTACATGTTAATTATTACATGCTTAACGTAATTCAACAGAAATTATATGATAATCATCGCAAGACCG
GCAACAGGATTCAATCTTAAGAAACTTTATTGCCAAATGTTTGAACGATCTGCTTGACTCTAGGGGTCAT
CAGATTTCGGTGACGGGCAGGACCGGACGGGGCGGCACCGGCAGGCTGAAGTCCAGCTGCCAGAAACCCA
CGTCATGCCAGTTCCCGTGCTTGAAGCCGGCCGCCCGCAGCATGCCGCGGGGGGCATATCCGAGCGCCTC
GTGCATGCGCACGCTCGGGTCGTTGGGCAGCCCGATGACAGCGACCACGCTCTTGAAGCCCTGTGCCTCC
AGGGACTTCAGCAGGTGGGTGTAGAGCGTGGAGCCCAGTCCCGTCCGCTGGTGGCGGGGGGAGACGTACA
CGGTCGACTCGGCCGTCCAGTCGTAGGCGTTGCGTGCCTTCCAGGGACCCGCGTAGGCGATGCCGGCGAC
CTCGCCGTCCACCTCGGCGACGAGCCAGGGATAGCGCTCCCGCAGACGGACGAGGTCGTCCGTCCACTCC
TGCGGTTCCTGCGGCTCGGTACGGAAGTTGACCGTGCTTGTCTCGATGTAGTGGTTGACGATGGTGCAGA
CCGCCGGCATGTCCGCCTCGGTGGCACGGCGGATGTCGGCCGGGCGTCGTTCTGGGCTCATGGTAGATCC
CCTCGATCGAGTTGAGAGTGAATATGAGACTCTAATTGGATACCGAGGGGAATTTATGGAACGTCAGTGG
AGCATTTTTGACAAGAAATATTTGCTAGCTGATAGTGACCTTAGGCGACTTTTGAACGCGCAATAATGGT
TTCTGACGTATGTGCTTAGCTCATTAAACTCCAGAAACCCGCGGCTCAGTGGCTCCTTCAACGTTGCGGT
TCTGTCAGTTCCAAACGTAAAACGGCTTGTCCCGCGTCATCGGCGGGGGTCATAACGTGACTCCCTTAAT
TCTCCGCTCATGATCGATAATTCGCGGTACCCGGGGATCCTCTAGAGGGCCCGACGTCGCATGCCTGCAG
GTCACTGGATTTTGGTTTTAGGAATTAGAAATTTTATTGATAGAAGTATTTTACAAATACAAATACATAC
TAAGGGTTTCTTATATGCTCAACACATGAGCGAAACCCTATAAGAACCCTAATTCCCTTATCTGGGAACT
ACTCACACATTATTCTGGAGAAAAATAGAGAGAGATAGATTTGTAGAGAGAGACTGGTGATTTTTGCGGA
CTCTAGCATGGCCGCTTATAAACTAGTTGGATATCTCGAGTCGACACGCGTAGATCTCCGCGGACGTCCC
ATCACCACTTTGTACAAGAAAGCTGGGTTCAGTTACCTAGATCCGGTGGATCCTCACACTGCTTGCTTCA
AAACCTTATCAAAGTGACCATCCATCCTGGCTCTTATAGCCTCTGCTAACTGTTCATACCTTGATCTCAA
TGGTGAACCTGGCCTGTAGACCAATCCAATGGTCCTTCTTGGCTCTGGTTTAATGCATGGAAGATAAACT
ACACCATCCCTCTTCCTCTCTGGTGGCACGGCAAGTGCTGGTAACAAAGTTATTCCACTTCCAACGGCTA
CCATGTTCCTCAAGGTTTCTAGTGATGTAGCCCTGAAGTGAGTATCCTCGTCAGCACCGGCTTCGAAGCA
AAATCCGGTTCCGTTGTACTCTAGCTTGTGTCCAAGAATATTTCCGTCCTCTTTGAATCCGATACCTTTA
AGCTCTATTCTATTCACCAAAGTATCTCCCTCAAACTTCACTTCTGCCCTAGTTTTATAATTACCGTCGT
CTTTGAAGAATATAGTCCTCTCTTGCACATATCCCTCAGGCATAGCACTCTTGAAGAAGTCATGTTGCTT
CATATGGTCAGGATATCTTGCGAAGCACTTTAAACCGTAACCTAAGGTTGTTACTAATGTTGGCCATGGG
ACAGGAAGTTTTCCAGTTGTACAGATTAATTTCAATGTTAGTTTTCCGTAGGTTGCGTCACCCTCACCTT
CTCCGGAGACTGAAAATTTGTGACCGTTCACGTCACCATCAAGTTCTACTAATATTGGGACAACTCCTGT
GAACAACTCTTCTCCCTTGGAACCTGTACCTCCACTACCTCCGTCTACATTGTATAGCTCATCCATACCA
AGAGTAATACCGGCAGCGGTTACGAACTCAAGCAACACCATGTGATCCCTTTTCTCATTTGGGTCTTTGG
ATAGGACAGACTGAAAAGATAGGTAGTGGTTATCTGGAAGTAAAACAGGTCCGTCACCGATTGGGGTGTT
CTGTTGATAATGGTCTGCTAGTTGTACGGAACCATCTTCCACGTTATGTCTAATTTTGAAGTTGGCCTTT
ATACCATTCTTCTGTTTGTCGGCCATGATATAGACGTTATCTGAATTGTAACCGGCGGACATAGCTTGAT
CCCTCAAGCAGTGTCCATCCTCAAGCATTAGAAGTTTCTCACCGGCCAAATCTGCCATTGGAACGCATTC
TCTATTGGCCCATGGGTGATCTTCATAGATTGCTAAAAGCATAGGTTCATCGAAAAGAGGCACTTCTATG
AATGCCTCGGATTCCTTTACCAAAGCTAGTATGACACAATCAAGTTTACCACTATCTAACTGGGCCAATA
GTTGATGAGTCTGTGCCTCGTGAAGGTACATTTCAAGTTTAGGGAAAGTTTGGTGTAGCATTGGGATAAT
GTGAGGAAGTAAGTAAGGTCCAACTGTTGGGATTAGACCGATATGCAATGGTCCTGACATAGTCTCACCC
TGTTGAGAAGCCATTTCCATGGTGGCGACCGGTAGCGCTAGCAGCCTGCTTTTTTGTACAAACTTGTGAT
GGGCCCTCTAGAGGATCCCGCACTCGAGTGTTAATCAGAAAAACTCAGATTAATCTACAAATTCGATCGC
ACAAACTAGAAACTAACACCAGATCTAGATAGAAATCACAAATCGAAGAGTAATTATTCGACAAAACTCA
AATTATTTGAACAAATCGGATGATATCTATGAAACCCTAATCGAGAATTAAGATGATATCTAACGATCAA
ACCCAGAAAATCGTCTTCGATCTAAGATTAACAGAATCTAAACCAAAGAACATATACGAAATTGGGATCG
AACGAAAACAAAATCGAAGATTTTGAGAGAATAAGGAACACAGAAATTTACCTTGATCACGGTAGAGAGA
ATTGAGAGAAAGTTTTTAAGATTTTGAGAAATTGAAATCTGAATTGTGAAGAAGAAGAGCTCTTTGGGTA
TTGTTTTATAGAAGAAGAAGAAGAAAAGACGAGGACGACTAGGTCACGAGAAAGCTAAGGCGGTGAAGCA
ATAGCTAATAATAAAATGACACGTGTATTGAGCGTTGTTTACACGCAAAGTTGTTTTTGGCTAATTGCCT
TATTTTTAGGTTGAGGAAAAGTATTTGTGCTTTGAGTTGATAAACACGACTCGTGTGTGCCGGCTGCAAC
CACTTTGACGCCGTTTATTACTGACTCGTCGGGTACCGAGCTCGAATTCGTAATCATGTCATAGCTGTTT
CCTGTGTGAAATTGTTATCCGCTCACAATTCCACACAACATACGAGCCGGAAGCATAAAGTGTAAAGCCT
GGGGTGCCTAATGAGTGAGCTAACTCACATTAATTGCGTTGCGCTCACTGCCCGCTTTCCAGTCGGGAAA
CCTGTCGTGCCAGCTGCATTAATGAATCGGCCAACGCGCGGGGAGAGGCGGTTTGCGTATTGGCTAGAGC
AGCTTGAGCTTGGATCAGATTGTCGTTTCCCGCCTTCAGTTTAAACTATCAGTGTTTGACAGGATATATT
GGCGGGTA
Features (pLannotate 1.2.2; 25 found; start..end, strand, type, name):
    373..774     +  CDS            Y4CG_SINFN (fragment): Protein inferred from homology: Swiss-Prot protein existence level 3. From Sinorhizobium fredii (strain NBRC 101917 / NGR234).
   1334..1963    +  CDS            pVS1 StaA: stability protein from the Pseudomonas plasmid pVS1 (Heeb et al., 2000)
   2392..3465    +  CDS            pVS1 RepA: replication protein from the Pseudomonas plasmid pVS1 (Heeb et al., 2000)
   3531..3725    +  rep_origin     pVS1 oriV: origin of replication for the Pseudomonas plasmid pVS1 (Heeb et al., 2000)
   3928..3967    +  CDS            rop (fragment): Rop protein, which maintains plasmids at low copy number; rop
   4069..4209    +  misc_feature   bom: basis of mobility region from pBR322
   4395..4983    -  rep_origin     ori: high-copy-number ColE1/pMB1/pBR322/pUC origin of replication
   5229..6016    -  CDS            SmR (fragment): aminoglycoside adenylyltransferase (Murphy, 1985); aadA; confers resistance to spectinomycin and streptomycin
   6027..6083    -  CDS            GmR (fragment): gentamycin acetyltransferase; aacC1; confers resistance to gentamycin
   6259..6282    -  promoter       Pc promoter (fragment): intI1 (promoter lies within the coding sequence); class 1 integron promoter
   6541..6565    +  misc_feature   LB T-DNA repeat: left border repeat from nopaline C58 T-DNA
   6658..6910    -  terminator     NOS terminator: nopaline synthase terminator and poly(A) signal
   6933..7481    -  CDS            bar: PAT_STRHY - Experimental evidence at protein level: Swiss-Prot protein existence level 1. Inactivates phosphinothricin (PPT) by transfer of an acetyl group from acetyl CoA. Can also acetylate demethylphosphinothricin but not PTT or glutamate. This enzyme is an effector of phosphinothricin tripeptide (PTT or bialaphos) resistance. From Streptomyces hygroscopicus. Introduced by genetic manipulation and expressed in glufosinate-tolerant maize by Dekalb Genetics.
   7523..7702    -  promoter       NOS promoter: nopaline synthase promoter
   7795..7817    +  misc_feature   MCS (fragment): pUC18/19 multiple cloning site
   7844..8003    -  polyA_signal   CaMV poly(A) signal (fragment): cauliflower mosaic virus polyadenylation signal
   8124..8148    +  protein_bind   attB2: mutant version of attB; recombination site for the Gateway® BP reaction BP Clonase™
   8483..9211    -  CDS            cEGFP: cEGFP is a basic (constitutively fluorescent) green fluorescent protein published in 2008, derived from Aequorea victoria.
   9633..9657    -  protein_bind   attB1: mutant version of attB; recombination site for the Gateway® BP reaction BP Clonase™
  10320..10339   -  misc_feature   MCS (fragment): pUC18/19 multiple cloning site
  10370..10392   -  protein_bind   lac operator (fragment): The lac repressor binds to the lac operator to inhibit transcription in E. coli. This inhibition can be relieved by adding lactose or isopropyl-β-D-thiogalactopyranoside (IPTG). lac repressor encoded by lacI
  10396..10426   -  promoter       lac promoter: promoter for the E. coli lac operon
  10441..10462   -  protein_bind   CAP binding site: CAP binding activates transcription in the presence of cAMP. E. coli catabolite activator protein
  10475..10563   -  CDS            lacI (fragment): lac repressor; lacI; The lac repressor binds to the lac operator to inhibit transcription in E. coli. This inhibition can be relieved by adding lactose or isopropyl-β-D-thiogalactopyranoside (IPTG).
  10627..3       +  misc_feature   RB T-DNA repeat (across the origin): right border repeat from nopaline C58 T-DNA
