[The description below was written by a language model from this plasmid's Addgene catalogue record and pLannotate feature annotations shown in this document.]
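Description:
pUB-cHyPer2 is a plant expression construct of about 10.6 kb, built by Gateway recombination into the binary destination vector pUB-DEST. It carries the genetically encoded hydrogen peroxide biosensor HyPer2 (a 1,437 bp insert) under the Arabidopsis ubiquitin-10 promoter (pUBQ10), which gives broad constitutive expression in plant cells. In the feature table the insert lies on the reverse strand between attB1 and attB2 sites, the scars of the Gateway reaction. It is followed by a cauliflower mosaic virus polyadenylation signal. The annotation software labels only the central portion of the insert, calling it a GFP-derived "cEGFP" coding sequence. This is consistent with HyPer-type sensors, which are built around a circularly permuted fluorescent protein flanked by peroxide-sensing domains, although those flanking parts are not annotated. The UBQ10 promoter is also missing from the feature table, presumably occupying the unannotated stretch upstream of attB1.

The expression cassette sits within nopaline-type left and right T-DNA border repeats, so the construct is suited to Agrobacterium-mediated delivery. The same T-DNA carries a bar gene (phosphinothricin acetyltransferase) driven by the NOS promoter and ended by the NOS terminator, which provides Basta (glufosinate) selection of transformed plants. Outside the borders, a ColE1/pBR322-type origin with a bom site supports replication in E. coli. The pVS1 oriV, RepA and StaA functions support stable maintenance in Agrobacterium. An aadA gene confers spectinomycin/streptomycin resistance for bacterial selection. The remaining lac and MCS fragments are vestigial backbone sequence. According to the record, the plasmid is used to express HyPer2 in plant cells to monitor hydrogen peroxide, and the associated publication concerns H2O2 transfer from chloroplasts to nuclei in high-light signalling.
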