Addgene plasmid #84728: pUB-cHyPer2
Purpose: Expresses HyPer2 in plant cells-biosensor for Hydrogen peroxide
Depositing lab: Philip Mullineaux. Depositing organization: University of Essex. Publication: Photosynthesis-dependent H2O2 transfer from chloroplasts to nuclei provides a high-light signalling mechanism. Exposito-Rodriguez M, Laissue PP, Yvon-Durocher G, Smirnoff N, Mullineaux PM. Nat Commun. 2017 Jun 29;8(1):49. doi: 10.1038/s41467-017-00074-w. PubMed 28663550.
Backbone
  Vector backbone: pUB-DEST
  Backbone manufacturer: Grefen et al. The Plant Journal (2010) 64, 355–365
  Backbone size w/o insert (bp): 9210
  Total vector size (bp): 10647
  Vector type: Plant Expression
  Selectable markers: Basta
Growth in bacteria
  Bacterial resistance: Spectinomycin, 50 μg/mL
  Growth temperature: 37°C
  Growth strain: DH5alpha
  Copy number: Unknown
Gene/Insert
  Gene/Insert name: HyPer2
  Insert size (bp): 1437
  Promoter: ubiqutin- 10 gene promoter (pUBQ10) of Arabidopsis
  Cloning method: Gateway Cloning
  Sequencing primers: 5′ CGATTTTCTGGGTTTGATCGTT; 3′ AGGTCACTGGATTTTGGTTTTAG
Terms and licenses: Academic/Nonprofit Terms; Industry Terms: Not Available to Industry
How to cite: pUB-cHyPer2 was a gift from Philip Mullineaux (Addgene plasmid # 84728 ; http://n2t.net/addgene:84728 ; RRID:Addgene_84728)
